Addgene plasmid #165078: RfxCas13d-backbone
Purpose: Expression of RfxCas13d sgRNAs from a U6 promoter
Depositing lab: Ling-Ling Chen. Publication: Screening for functional circular RNAs using the CRISPR-Cas13 system. Li S, Li X, Xue W, Zhang L, Yang LZ, Cao SM, Lei YN, Liu CX, Guo SK, Shan L, Wu M, Tao X, Zhang JL, Gao X, Zhang J, Wei J, Li J, Yang L, Chen LL. Nat Methods. 2021 Jan;18(1):51-59. doi: 10.1038/s41592-020-01011-4. Epub 2020 Dec 7. PubMed 33288960.
Backbone
  Vector backbone: lentiGuide-Puro
  Vector type: Mammalian Expression
Growth in bacteria
  Bacterial resistance: Ampicillin, 100 μg/mL
  Growth temperature: 37°C
  Growth strain: ccdB Survival
  Copy number: High Copy
Gene/Insert
  Gene/Insert name: Scaffold gRNA
  gRNA/shRNA sequence: aacccctaccaactggtcggggtttgaaac
  Species: Other
  Cloning method: Restriction Enzyme; 5′ cloning site Unknown (unknown if destroyed); 3′ cloning site Unknown (unknown if destroyed)
Terms and licenses: Academic/Nonprofit Terms; Industry Terms: Not Available to Industry
Depositor comments: Please note that viral vectors are prone to recombination. Addgene recommends testing 2-4 individual colonies to ensure the full plasmid is intact.
How to cite: RfxCas13d-backbone was a gift from Ling-Ling Chen (Addgene plasmid # 165078 ; http://n2t.net/addgene:165078 ; RRID:Addgene_165078)
