[The description below was written by a language model from this plasmid's Addgene catalogue record and pLannotate feature annotations shown in this document.]
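Description:
RfxCas13d-backbone is a lentiviral guide RNA cloning vector derived from lentiGuide-Puro and listed as a mammalian expression plasmid. It is intended for expressing RfxCas13d guide RNAs from a human U6 RNA polymerase III promoter. It replicates in E. coli through a high-copy ColE1/pUC-type origin and is selected with ampicillin via the β-lactamase gene. An f1 origin and an SV40 origin are also annotated. Because the plasmid carries an intact ccdB toxin gene, it is propagated in a ccdB-tolerant strain.

Immediately downstream of the U6 promoter lies the 30-base processed direct repeat of RfxCas13d, the scaffold that the Cas13d protein recognises. This is followed by a stuffer region containing a partial ccdA and full-length ccdB. The layout suggests that the stuffer is swapped for a spacer sequence placed 3′ of the direct repeat, with ccdB counter-selecting against uncut parental plasmid in ordinary strains, although the record lists the cloning sites as unknown.

A separate cassette uses the EF-1α core promoter with its intron A to drive puromycin N-acetyltransferase, followed by a WPRE to enhance expression, so that transduced cells can be selected. These units sit within a third-generation-style HIV-1 framework: an RSV promoter fused to a truncated 5′ LTR, the Ψ packaging signal, RRE, cPPT/CTS and a self-inactivating ΔU3 3′ LTR. This arrangement allows packaging into lentiviral particles and stable integration when helper functions are supplied in trans. The plasmid does not encode Cas13d, which must be provided separately. The associated work used the system for CRISPR-Cas13 screening of functional circular RNAs. The depositor notes that viral vectors such as this are prone to recombination.
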