Features (pLannotate 1.2.2; 32 found; start..end, strand, type, name):
      1..241     +  promoter       U6 promoter: RNA polymerase III promoter for human U6 snRNA
    251..280     +  misc_RNA       RfxCas13d DR30: 5' processed 30-base direct repeat for an RfxCas13d gRNA (Konermann et al., 2018)
    308..383     +  intron         PDK intron (fragment): pdk; modified pyruvate orthophosphate dikinase intron from Flaveria trinervia 3.0
    474..632     +  CDS            ccdA (fragment): CCDA_ECO57 - Also known as H, letA. Experimental evidence at protein level: Swiss-Prot protein existence level 1. Antitoxin component of a type II toxin-antitoxin (TA) system which inhibits the post-segregational killing (PSK) of plasmid-free cells, also referred to as a plasmid addiction system. Binds to and blocks the activity of CcdB; will also remove bound CcdB protein from the CcdB-GyrA complex by forming a CcdA-CcdB complex, a process termed rejuvenation. Functions as a transcriptional corepressor for the ccdAB operon, repression also requires CcdB (By similarity). From Escherichia coli
    637..939     +  CDS            ccdB: CCDB_ECOLI - Also known as G, letB, letD. Experimental evidence at protein level: Swiss-Prot protein existence level 1. Toxic component of a type II toxin-antitoxin (TA) system, functioning in plasmid maintainence. Responsible for the post- segregational killing (PSK) of plasmid-free cells, also referred to as a plasmid addiction system. Half-life of over 2 hours. Cell killing by CcdB is accompanied by filamentation, defects in chromosome and plasmid segregation, defects in cell division, formation of anucleate cells, decreased DNA synthesis and plasmid loss. Interferes with the activity of DN
   1881..1998    +  misc_feature   cPPT/CTS: central polypurine tract and central termination sequence of HIV-1
   2064..2130    +  CDS            small t antigen (fragment): SV40 (simian virus 40) small t antigen
   2156..2367    +  promoter       EF-1α core promoter: core promoter for human elongation factor EF-1α
   2368..3306    +  intron         EF-1α intron A: intron upstream of the start codon of human EF-1α
   3328..3927    +  CDS            PuroR (fragment): puromycin N-acetyltransferase; pac from Streptomyces; confers resistance to puromycin
   3943..4531    +  misc_feature   WPRE: woodchuck hepatitis virus posttranscriptional regulatory element
   4582..4601    +  misc_feature   cPPT/CTS (fragment): central polypurine tract and central termination sequence of HIV-1
   4603..4836    +  LTR            3' LTR (ΔU3): self-inactivating 3' long terminal repeat (LTR) from HIV-1
   4914..5035    +  polyA_signal   SV40 poly(A) signal: SV40 polyadenylation signal
   5075..5210    +  rep_origin     SV40 ori: SV40 origin of replication
   5231..5249    -  promoter       T7 promoter: promoter for bacteriophage T7 RNA polymerase
   5257..5412    +  CDS            lacZα (fragment): LacZα fragment of β-galactosidase; lacZ fragment
   5417..5845    +  rep_origin     f1 ori (sequence partly withheld): f1 bacteriophage origin of replication; arrow indicates direction of (+) strand synthesis
   5898..6002    +  promoter       AmpR promoter: bla
   6003..6863    +  CDS            AmpR: β-lactamase; bla; confers resistance to ampicillin, carbenicillin, and related antibiotics
   7034..7622    +  rep_origin     ori: high-copy-number ColE1/pMB1/pBR322/pUC origin of replication
   7805..7897    +  CDS            lacI (fragment): lac repressor; lacI; The lac repressor binds to the lac operator to inhibit transcription in E. coli. This inhibition can be relieved by adding lactose or isopropyl-β-D-thiogalactopyranoside (IPTG).
   7910..7931    +  protein_bind   CAP binding site: CAP binding activates transcription in the presence of cAMP. E. coli catabolite activator protein
   7946..7976    +  promoter       lac promoter: promoter for the E. coli lac operon
   7984..8000    +  protein_bind   lac operator: The lac repressor binds to the lac operator to inhibit transcription in E. coli. This inhibition can be relieved by adding lactose or isopropyl-β-D-thiogalactopyranoside (IPTG). lac repressor encoded by lacI
   8045..8063    +  promoter       T3 promoter: promoter for bacteriophage T3 RNA polymerase
   8091..8317    +  promoter       RSV promoter: Rous sarcoma virus enhancer/promoter
   8318..8498    +  LTR            5' LTR (truncated): truncated 5' long terminal repeat (LTR) from HIV-1
   8545..8670    +  misc_feature   HIV-1 Ψ: packaging signal of human immunodeficiency virus type 1
   8654..9017    +  CDS            HIV-1 gag (fragment): gag protein from human immunodeficiency virus 1; gag
   9163..9396    +  misc_feature   RRE: The Rev response element (RRE) of HIV-1 allows for Rev-dependent mRNA export from the nucleus to the cytoplasm.
   9773..9799    +  CDS            Rev (fragment): human immunodeficiency virus 1 (HIV-1) Rev protein; rev; enhances nuclear export of unspliced and incompletely spliced viral mRNAs
>Addgene plasmid #165078 | RfxCas13d-backbone | addgene full sequence | sequence record 335132 | Addgene NGS Result
GAGGGCCTATTTCCCATGATTCCTTCATATTTGCATATACGATACAAGGCTGTTAGAGAGATAATTAGAA
TTAATTTGACTGTAAACACAAAGATATTAGTACAAAATACGTGACGTAGAAAGTAATAATTTCTTGGGTA
GTTTGCAGTTTTAAAATTATGTTTTAAAATGGACTATCATATGCTTACCGTAACTTGAAAGTATTTCGAT
TTCTTGGCTTTATATATCTTGTGGAAAGGACGAAACACCGAACCCCTACCAACTGGTCGGGGTTTGAAAC
GGAGACGACCGGTACCGGTGTCTTCGAGGCTTACTAAAAGCCAGATAACAGTATGCGTATTTGCGCGCTG
ATTTTTGCGGTATAAGAATATATACTGATATGTATACCCGAAGTATGTCAAAAAGAGGTGTGCTATGAAG
CAGCGTATTACAGTGACAGTTGACAGCGACAGCTATCAGTTGCTCAAGGCATATATGATGTCAATATCTC
CGGTCTGGTAAGCACAACCATGCAGAATGAAGCCCGTCGTCTGCGTGCCGAACGCTGGAAAGCGGAAAAT
CAGGAAGGGATGGCTGAGGTCGCCCGGTTTATTGAAATGAACGGCTCTTTTGCTGACGAGAACAGGGACT
GGTGAAATGCAGTTTAAGGTTTACACCTATAAAAGAGAGAGCCGTTATCGTCTGTTTGTGGATGTACAGA
GTGATATTATTGACACGCCCGGGCGACGGATGGTGATCCCCCTGGCCAGTGCACGTCTGCTGTCAGATAA
AGTCTCCCGTGAACTTTACCCGGTGGTGCATATCGGGGATGAAAGCTGGCGCATGATGACCACCGATATG
GCCAGTGTGCCGGTCTCCGTTATCGGGGAAGAAGTGGCTGATCTCAGCCACCGCGAAAATGACATCAAAA
ACGCCATTAACCTGATGTTCTGGGGAATATAAACCCTGCAGGACGAAGACCCGTTTGAGAGCTACCATCG
ATGTAGTCTTCAACATTAACAACTTTAAGTCCAGCAATTTGAGTTAAGGGTGTTGCTCTCAATGATTTCA
TTAATGGTTCAATTTTTAATTTCTTTTCTTCTGGTTTAAAATTCAAGTTTAAAGTGAAAGTGTAATATGC
ACCCATTTCTTTAAATAAATCTTCTAAATAGTCTACTAATGTTTTATTTTGTTTTTTATAAAATCAAGCA
GCCTCTGCTATTAATATAGAAGCTTGTATTCCATCTTTATCTCTAGCTGAGTCATCAATTACATATCCAT
AACTTTCTTCATAAGCAAAAACAAAATTTAATCCGTTATCTTCTTCTTTAGCAATTTCTCTACCCATTCA
TTTAAATCCAGTTAAAGTTTTTACAATATTAACTCCATATTTTTCATGAGCGATTCTATCACCCAAATCA
CTTGTTACAAAACTTGAATATAGAGCCGGATTTTTTGGAATGCTATTTAAGCGTTTTAGATTTGATAATT
TTCAATCAATTAAAATTGGTCCTGTTTGATTTCCATCTAATCTTACAAAATGACCATCATGTTTTATTGC
CATTCCAAATCTGTCAGCATCTGGGTCATTCATAATAATAATATCTGCATCATGTTTAATACCATATTCA
AGCGGTATTTTTCATGCAGGATCAAATTCTGGATTTGGATTTACAACATTTTTAAATGTTTCATCTTCAA
ATGCATGCTCTTCAACCTCAATAACGTTATATCCTGATTCACGTAATATTTTTGGGGTAAATTTAGTTCC
TGTTCCATTAACTGCGCTAAAAATAATTTTTAAATCTTTTTTAGCTTCTTGCTCTTTTTTGTAGAATTCC
GTCTCTTTTTTAAGCTTGGCGTAACTAGATCTTGAGACAAATGGCAGTATTCATCCACAATTTTAAAAGA
AAAGGGGGGATTGGGGGGTACAGTGCAGGGGAAAGAATAGTAGACATAATAGCAACAGACATACAAACTA
AAGAATTACAAAAACAAATTACAAAAATTCAAAATTTTCGGGTTTATTACAGGGACAGCAGAGATCCACT
TTGGCGCCGGCTCGAGGGGGCCCGGGTGCAAAGATGGATAAAGTTTTAAACAGAGAGGAATCTTTGCAGC
TAATGGACCTTCTAGGTCTTGAAAGGAGTGGGAATTGGCTCCGGTGCCCGTCAGTGGGCAGAGCGCACAT
CGCCCACAGTCCCCGAGAAGTTGGGGGGAGGGGTCGGCAATTGATCCGGTGCCTAGAGAAGGTGGCGCGG
GGTAAACTGGGAAAGTGATGTCGTGTACTGGCTCCGCCTTTTTCCCGAGGGTGGGGGAGAACCGTATATA
AGTGCAGTAGTCGCCGTGAACGTTCTTTTTCGCAACGGGTTTGCCGCCAGAACACAGGTAAGTGCCGTGT
GTGGTTCCCGCGGGCCTGGCCTCTTTACGGGTTATGGCCCTTGCGTGCCTTGAATTACTTCCACCTGGCT
GCAGTACGTGATTCTTGATCCCGAGCTTCGGGTTGGAAGTGGGTGGGAGAGTTCGAGGCCTTGCGCTTAA
GGAGCCCCTTCGCCTCGTGCTTGAGTTGAGGCCTGGCCTGGGCGCTGGGGCCGCCGCGTGCGAATCTGGT
GGCACCTTCGCGCCTGTCTCGCTGCTTTCGATAAGTCTCTAGCCATTTAAAATTTTTGATGACCTGCTGC
GACGCTTTTTTTCTGGCAAGATAGTCTTGTAAATGCGGGCCAAGATCTGCACACTGGTATTTCGGTTTTT
GGGGCCGCGGGCGGCGACGGGGCCCGTGCGTCCCAGCGCACATGTTCGGCGAGGCGGGGCCTGCGAGCGC
GGCCACCGAGAATCGGACGGGGGTAGTCTCAAGCTGGCCGGCCTGCTCTGGTGCCTGGCCTCGCGCCGCC
GTGTATCGCCCCGCCCTGGGCGGCAAGGCTGGCCCGGTCGGCACCAGTTGCGTGAGCGGAAAGATGGCCG
CTTCCCGGCCCTGCTGCAGGGAGCTCAAAATGGAGGACGCGGCGCTCGGGAGAGCGGGCGGGTGAGTCAC
CCACACAAAGGAAAAGGGCCTTTCCGTCCTCAGCCGTCGCTTCATGTGACTCCACGGAGTACCGGGCGCC
GTCCAGGCACCTCGATTAGTTCTCGAGCTTTTGGAGTACGTCGTCTTTAGGTTGGGGGGAGGGGTTTTAT
GCGATGGAGTTTCCCCACACTGAGTGGGTGGAGACTGAAGTTAGGCCAGCTTGGCACTTGATGTAATTCT
CCTTGGAATTTGCCCTTTTTGAGTTTGGATCTTGGTTCATTCTCAAGCCTCAGACAGTGGTTCAAAGTTT
TTTTCTTCCATTTCAGGTGTCGTGACGTACGGCCACCATGACCGAGTACAAGCCCACGGTGCGCCTCGCC
ACCCGCGACGACGTCCCCAGGGCCGTACGCACCCTCGCCGCCGCGTTCGCCGACTACCCCGCCACGCGCC
ACACCGTCGATCCGGACCGCCACATCGAGCGGGTCACCGAGCTGCAAGAACTCTTCCTCACGCGCGTCGG
GCTCGACATCGGCAAGGTGTGGGTCGCGGACGACGGCGCCGCCGTGGCGGTCTGGACCACGCCGGAGAGC
GTCGAAGCGGGGGCGGTGTTCGCCGAGATCGGCCCGCGCATGGCCGAGTTGAGCGGTTCCCGGCTGGCCG
CGCAGCAACAGATGGAAGGCCTCCTGGCGCCGCACCGGCCCAAGGAGCCCGCGTGGTTCCTGGCCACCGT
CGGAGTCTCGCCCGACCACCAGGGCAAGGGTCTGGGCAGCGCCGTCGTGCTCCCCGGAGTGGAGGCGGCC
GAGCGCGCCGGGGTGCCCGCCTTCCTGGAGACCTCCGCGCCCCGCAACCTCCCCTTCTACGAGCGGCTCG
GCTTCACCGTCACCGCCGACGTCGAGGTGCCCGAAGGACCGCGCACCTGGTGCATGACCCGCAAGCCCGG
TGCCTGAACGCGTTAAGTCGACAATCAACCTCTGGATTACAAAATTTGTGAAAGATTGACTGGTATTCTT
AACTATGTTGCTCCTTTTACGCTATGTGGATACGCTGCTTTAATGCCTTTGTATCATGCTATTGCTTCCC
GTATGGCTTTCATTTTCTCCTCCTTGTATAAATCCTGGTTGCTGTCTCTTTATGAGGAGTTGTGGCCCGT
TGTCAGGCAACGTGGCGTGGTGTGCACTGTGTTTGCTGACGCAACCCCCACTGGTTGGGGCATTGCCACC
ACCTGTCAGCTCCTTTCCGGGACTTTCGCTTTCCCCCTCCCTATTGCCACGGCGGAACTCATCGCCGCCT
GCCTTGCCCGCTGCTGGACAGGGGCTCGGCTGTTGGGCACTGACAATTCCGTGGTGTTGTCGGGGAAATC
ATCGTCCTTTCCTTGGCTGCTCGCCTGTGTTGCCACCTGGATTCTGCGCGGGACGTCCTTCTGCTACGTC
CCTTCGGCCCTCAATCCAGCGGACCTTCCTTCCCGCGGCCTGCTGCCGGCTCTGCGGCCTCTTCCGCGTC
TTCGCCTTCGCCCTCAGACGAGTCGGATCTCCCTTTGGGCCGCCTCCCCGCGTCGACTTTAAGACCAATG
ACTTACAAGGCAGCTGTAGATCTTAGCCACTTTTTAAAAGAAAAGGGGGGACTGGAAGGGCTAATTCACT
CCCAACGAAGACAAGATCTGCTTTTTGCTTGTACTGGGTCTCTCTGGTTAGACCAGATCTGAGCCTGGGA
GCTCTCTGGCTAACTAGGGAACCCACTGCTTAAGCCTCAATAAAGCTTGCCTTGAGTGCTTCAAGTAGTG
TGTGCCCGTCTGTTGTGTGACTCTGGTAACTAGAGATCCCTCAGACCCTTTTAGTCAGTGTGGAAAATCT
CTAGCAGTACGTATAGTAGTTCATGTCATCTTATTATTCAGTATTTATAACTTGCAAAGAAATGAATATC
AGAGAGTGAGAGGAACTTGTTTATTGCAGCTTATAATGGTTACAAATAAAGCAATAGCATCACAAATTTC
ACAAATAAAGCATTTTTTTCACTGCATTCTAGTTGTGGTTTGTCCAAACTCATCAATGTATCTTATCATG
TCTGGCTCTAGCTATCCCGCCCCTAACTCCGCCCATCCCGCCCCTAACTCCGCCCAGTTCCGCCCATTCT
CCGCCCCATGGCTGACTAATTTTTTTTATTTATGCAGAGGCCGAGGCCGCCTCGGCCTCTGAGCTATTCC
AGAAGTAGTGAGGAGGCTTTTTTGGAGGCCTAGGGACGTACCCAATTCGCCCTATAGTGAGTCGTATTAC
GCGCGCTCACTGGCCGTCGTTTTACAACGTCGTGACTGGGAAAACCCTGGCGTTACCCAACTTAATCGCC
TTGCAGCACATCCCCCTTTCGCCAGCTGGCGTAATAGCGAAGAGGCCCGCACCGATCGCCCTTCCCAACA
GTTGCGCAGCCTGAATGGCGAATGGG
[124 nt withheld, positions 5417-5540]
C
[91 nt withheld, positions 5542-5632]
A
[49 nt withheld, positions 5634-5682]
CCTTTGACGTTGGAGTCCACGTTCTTT
[37 nt withheld, positions 5710-5746]
ACCCTATCTCGGTCTATTCTTTTGATTTATAAGGGATTTTGCCGATTTCGGCCTATTGGTTAAAAAATGA
GCTGATTTAACAAAAATTTAACGCGAATTTTAACAAAATATTAACGCTTACAATTTAGGTGGCACTTTTC
GGGGAAATGTGCGCGGAACCCCTATTTGTTTATTTTTCTAAATACATTCAAATATGTATCCGCTCATGAG
ACAATAACCCTGATAAATGCTTCAATAATATTGAAAAAGGAAGAGTATGAGTATTCAACATTTCCGTGTC
GCCCTTATTCCCTTTTTTGCGGCATTTTGCCTTCCTGTTTTTGCTCACCCAGAAACGCTGGTGAAAGTAA
AAGATGCTGAAGATCAGTTGGGTGCACGAGTGGGTTACATCGAACTGGATCTCAACAGCGGTAAGATCCT
TGAGAGTTTTCGCCCCGAAGAACGTTTTCCAATGATGAGCACTTTTAAAGTTCTGCTATGTGGCGCGGTA
TTATCCCGTATTGACGCCGGGCAAGAGCAACTCGGTCGCCGCATACACTATTCTCAGAATGACTTGGTTG
AGTACTCACCAGTCACAGAAAAGCATCTTACGGATGGCATGACAGTAAGAGAATTATGCAGTGCTGCCAT
AACCATGAGTGATAACACTGCGGCCAACTTACTTCTGACAACGATCGGAGGACCGAAGGAGCTAACCGCT
TTTTTGCACAACATGGGGGATCATGTAACTCGCCTTGATCGTTGGGAACCGGAGCTGAATGAAGCCATAC
CAAACGACGAGCGTGACACCACGATGCCTGTAGCAATGGCAACAACGTTGCGCAAACTATTAACTGGCGA
ACTACTTACTCTAGCTTCCCGGCAACAATTAATAGACTGGATGGAGGCGGATAAAGTTGCAGGACCACTT
CTGCGCTCGGCCCTTCCGGCTGGCTGGTTTATTGCTGATAAATCTGGAGCCGGTGAGCGTGGGTCTCGCG
GTATCATTGCAGCACTGGGGCCAGATGGTAAGCCCTCCCGTATCGTAGTTATCTACACGACGGGGAGTCA
GGCAACTATGGATGAACGAAATAGACAGATCGCTGAGATAGGTGCCTCACTGATTAAGCATTGGTAACTG
TCAGACCAAGTTTACTCATATATACTTTAGATTGATTTAAAACTTCATTTTTAATTTAAAAGGATCTAGG
TGAAGATCCTTTTTGATAATCTCATGACCAAAATCCCTTAACGTGAGTTTTCGTTCCACTGAGCGTCAGA
CCCCGTAGAAAAGATCAAAGGATCTTCTTGAGATCCTTTTTTTCTGCGCGTAATCTGCTGCTTGCAAACA
AAAAAACCACCGCTACCAGCGGTGGTTTGTTTGCCGGATCAAGAGCTACCAACTCTTTTTCCGAAGGTAA
CTGGCTTCAGCAGAGCGCAGATACCAAATACTGTTCTTCTAGTGTAGCCGTAGTTAGGCCACCACTTCAA
GAACTCTGTAGCACCGCCTACATACCTCGCTCTGCTAATCCTGTTACCAGTGGCTGCTGCCAGTGGCGAT
AAGTCGTGTCTTACCGGGTTGGACTCAAGACGATAGTTACCGGATAAGGCGCAGCGGTCGGGCTGAACGG
GGGGTTCGTGCACACAGCCCAGCTTGGAGCGAACGACCTACACCGAACTGAGATACCTACAGCGTGAGCT
ATGAGAAAGCGCCACGCTTCCCGAAGGGAGAAAGGCGGACAGGTATCCGGTAAGCGGCAGGGTCGGAACA
GGAGAGCGCACGAGGGAGCTTCCAGGGGGAAACGCCTGGTATCTTTATAGTCCTGTCGGGTTTCGCCACC
TCTGACTTGAGCGTCGATTTTTGTGATGCTCGTCAGGGGGGCGGAGCCTATGGAAAAACGCCAGCAACGC
GGCCTTTTTACGGTTCCTGGCCTTTTGCTGGCCTTTTGCTCACATGTTCTTTCCTGCGTTATCCCCTGAT
TCTGTGGATAACCGTATTACCGCCTTTGAGTGAGCTGATACCGCTCGCCGCAGCCGAACGACCGAGCGCA
GCGAGTCAGTGAGCGAGGAAGCGGAAGAGCGCCCAATACGCAAACCGCCTCTCCCCGCGCGTTGGCCGAT
TCATTAATGCAGCTGGCACGACAGGTTTCCCGACTGGAAAGCGGGCAGTGAGCGCAACGCAATTAATGTG
AGTTAGCTCACTCATTAGGCACCCCAGGCTTTACACTTTATGCTTCCGGCTCGTATGTTGTGTGGAATTG
TGAGCGGATAACAATTTCACACAGGAAACAGCTATGACCATGATTACGCCAAGCGCGCAATTAACCCTCA
CTAAAGGGAACAAAAGCTGGAGCTGCAAGCTTAATGTAGTCTTATGCAATACTCTTGTAGTCTTGCAACA
TGGTAACGATGAGTTAGCAACATGCCTTACAAGGAGAGAAAAAGCACCGTGCATGCCGATTGGTGGAAGT
AAGGTGGTACGATCGTGCCTTATTAGGAAGGCAACAGACGGGTCTGACATGGATTGGACGAACCACTGAA
TTGCCGCATTGCAGAGATATTGTATTTAAGTGCCTAGCTCGATACATAAACGGGTCTCTCTGGTTAGACC
AGATCTGAGCCTGGGAGCTCTCTGGCTAACTAGGGAACCCACTGCTTAAGCCTCAATAAAGCTTGCCTTG
AGTGCTTCAAGTAGTGTGTGCCCGTCTGTTGTGTGACTCTGGTAACTAGAGATCCCTCAGACCCTTTTAG
TCAGTGTGGAAAATCTCTAGCAGTGGCGCCCGAACAGGGACTTGAAAGCGAAAGGGAAACCAGAGGAGCT
CTCTCGACGCAGGACTCGGCTTGCTGAAGCGCGCACGGCAAGAGGCGAGGGGCGGCGACTGGTGAGTACG
CCAAAAATTTTGACTAGCGGAGGCTAGAAGGAGAGAGATGGGTGCGAGAGCGTCAGTATTAAGCGGGGGA
GAATTAGATCGCGATGGGAAAAAATTCGGTTAAGGCCAGGGGGAAAGAAAAAATATAAATTAAAACATAT
AGTATGGGCAAGCAGGGAGCTAGAACGATTCGCAGTTAATCCTGGCCTGTTAGAAACATCAGAAGGCTGT
AGACAAATACTGGGACAGCTACAACCATCCCTTCAGACAGGATCAGAAGAACTTAGATCATTATATAATA
CAGTAGCAACCCTCTATTGTGTGCATCAAAGGATAGAGATAAAAGACACCAAGGAAGCTTTAGACAAGAT
AGAGGAAGAGCAAAACAAAAGTAAGACCACCGCACAGCAAGCGGCCGCTGATCTTCAGACCTGGAGGAGG
AGATATGAGGGACAATTGGAGAAGTGAATTATATAAATATAAAGTAGTAAAAATTGAACCATTAGGAGTA
GCACCCACCAAGGCAAAGAGAAGAGTGGTGCAGAGAGAAAAAAGAGCAGTGGGAATAGGAGCTTTGTTCC
TTGGGTTCTTGGGAGCAGCAGGAAGCACTATGGGCGCAGCGTCAATGACGCTGACGGTACAGGCCAGACA
ATTATTGTCTGGTATAGTGCAGCAGCAGAACAATTTGCTGAGGGCTATTGAGGCGCAACAGCATCTGTTG
CAACTCACAGTCTGGGGCATCAAGCAGCTCCAGGCAAGAATCCTGGCTGTGGAAAGATACCTAAAGGATC
AACAGCTCCTGGGGATTTGGGGTTGCTCTGGAAAACTCATTTGCACCACTGCTGTGCCTTGGAATGCTAG
TTGGAGTAATAAATCTCTGGAACAGATTTGGAATCACACGACCTGGATGGAGTGGGACAGAGAAATTAAC
AATTACACAAGCTTAATACACTCCTTAATTGAAGAATCGCAAAACCAGCAAGAAAAGAATGAACAAGAAT
TATTGGAATTAGATAAATGGGCAAGTTTGTGGAATTGGTTTAACATAACAAATTGGCTGTGGTATATAAA
ATTATTCATAATGATAGTAGGAGGCTTGGTAGGTTTAAGAATAGTTTTTGCTGTACTTTCTATAGTGAAT
AGAGTTAGGCAGGGATATTCACCATTATCGTTTCAGACCCACCTCCCAACCCCGAGGGGACCCAGA
